>Addgene plasmid #188051 | pAG8Ha-ERG_DBD(306-429_F392A) | addgene full sequence | sequence record 373719 | Addgene NGS Result
TTCTCATGTTTGACAGCTTATCATCCGATAAGCTTTAATGCGGTAGTTTATCACAGTTAAATTGCTAACG
CAGTCAGGCACCGTGTATGAAATCTAACAATGCGCTCATCGTCATCCTCGGCACCGTCACCCTGGATGCT
GTAGGCATAGGCTTGGTTATGCCGGTACTGCCGGGCCTCTTGCGGGATATCCGGATATAGTTCCTCCTTT
CAGCAAAAAACCCCTCAAGACCCGTTTAGAGGCCCCAAGGGGTTATGCTAGTTATTGCTCAGCGGTGGCA
GCAGCCAACTCAGCTTCCTTTCGGGCTTTGTTAGCAGCCGGATCCTTATTAGTTCATTTTTTGCGGGTGC
GCGTGGTAGCTGCCCATATACGGCAGATCGCTCGGGTACTTATACAGGCTGCTTTCCGGCGGGTGCGGTT
GCAGCGCTTGCGCAATACCATGCGCATCAAATTTGTACGCATAACGTTTACCGTGAACCTTGGTCATGAT
GTTCTTATCGTAGTAGTAACGCAGCGCACGGCTCAGCTTGTCATAGTTCATGTTCGGTTTGCTCTTGCGT
TCACCCCAACGACGCGCCACCTCATCCGGGTCGGTCATCTTAAATTCGCCGTTGGTACCCTCCCAGGTAA
TGCAGCTGCTGTTGCTGCTGTCGCTCAGCAGCTCCAGCAGGAACTGCCACAGTTGGATCTGGCCGCTACC
CGGGGCGCCCTGAAAATAAAGATTCTCGCTAGCATGGTGATGGTGGTGGTGATGGTGGTCCATATGGTAT
ATCTCCTTCTTAAAGTTAAACAAAATTATTTCTAGAGGGAAACCGTTGTGGTCTCCCTATAGTGAGTCGT
ATTAATTTCGCGGGATCGAGATCTCGATCCTCTACGCCGGACGCATCGTGGCCGGCATCACCGGCGCTAC
AGGTGCGGTTGCTTGCGCCTATATCGCCGACCCGGCATCACCGGCGCTACAGGTGCGGTTGCTTGCGCCT
ATATCGCCGACATCACCGATGGGGAAGATCGGGCTCGCCACTTCGGGCTCATGAGCGCTTGTTTCGGCGT
GGGTATGGTGGCAGGCCCCGTGGCCGTGGGACTGTTGGGCTCCATCTCCTTGCATGGGGACTGTTGGGCT
CCATCTCCTTGCATGGGGGGACTGTTGGGCTCCATCTCCTTGCATGCACCATTCCTTGCGGCGGCGGTGC
TCAACGGCCTCAACCTACTACTGGGCTGCTTCCTAATGCAGGAGTCGCATAAGGGAGAGCGTCAACCGAT
GCCCTTGAGAGCCTTCAACCCAGTCAGCTCCTTCCGGTGGGCGCGGGGCATGACTATCGTCGCCGCACTT
ATGACTGTCTTCTTTATCATGCAACTCGTAGGACAGGTGCCGGCAGCGCTCTGGGTCATTTTCGGCGAGG
ACCGCTTTCGCTGGAGCGCGACGATGATCGGCCTGTCGCTTGCGGTATTCGGAATCTTGCACGCCCTCGC
TCAAGCCTTCGTCACTGGTCCCGCCACCAAACGTTTCGGCGAGAAGCAGGCCATTATCGCCGGCATGGCG
GCCGACGCGCTGGGCTACGTCTTGCTGGCGTTCGCGACGCGAGGCTGGATGGCCTTCCCCATTATGATTC
TTCTCGCTTCCGGCGGCATCGGGATGCCCGCGTTGCAGGCCATGCTGTCCAGGCAGGTAGATGACGACCA
TCAGGGACAGCTTCAAGGATCGCTCGCGGCTCTTACCAGCCTAACTTCGATCATTGGACCGCTGATCGTC
ACGGCGATTTATGCCGCCTCGGCGAGCACATGGAACGGGTTGGCATGGATTGTAGGTGCCGCCCTATACC
TTGTCATGGATTGTAGGTGCCGCCCTATACCTTGTCTGCCTCCCCGCGTTGCGTCGCGGTGCATGGAGCC
GGGCCACCTCGACCTGAATGGAAGCCGGCGGCACCTCGCTAACGGATTCACCACTCCAAGAATTGGAGCC
AATCAATTCTTGCGGAGAACTGTGAATGCGCAAACCAACCCTTGGCAGAACATATCCATCGCGTCCGCCA
TCTCCAGCAGCCGCACGCGGCGCATCTCGGGCAGCGTTGGGTCCTGGCCACGGGTGTGCATGATCGTGCT
CCTGTCGTTGAGGACCCGGCTAGGCTGGCGGGGTTGCCTTACTGGTTAGCAGAATGAATCACCGATACGC
GAGCGAACGTGAAGCGACTGCTGCTGCAAAACGTCTGCGACCTGAGCAACAACATGAATGGTCTTCGGTT
TCCGTGTTTCGTAAAGTCTGGAAACGCGGAAGTCAGCGCCCTGCACCATTATGTTCCGGATCTGCATCGC
AGGATGCTGCTGGCTACCCTGTGGAACACCTACATCTGTATTAACGAAGCGCTGGCATTGACCCTGAGTG
ATTTTTCTCTGGTCCCGCCGCATCCATACCGCCAGTTGTTTACCCTCACGACGTTCCAGTAACCGGGCAT
GTTCATCATCAGTAACCCGTATCGTGAGCATCCTCTCTCGTTTCATCGGTATCATTACCCCCATGAACAG
AAATCCCCCTTACACGGAGGCATCAGTGACCAAACAGGAAAAAACCGCCCTTAACATGGCCCGCTTTATC
AGAAGCCAGACATTAACGCTTCTGGAGAAACTCAACGAGCTGGACGCGGATGAACAGGCAGACATCTGTG
AATCGCTTCACGACCACGCTGATGAGCTTTACCGCAGCTGCCTCGCGCGTTTCGGTGATGACGGTGAAAA
CCTCTGACACATGCAGCTCCCGGAGACGGTCACAGCTTGTCTGTAAGCGGATGCCGGGAGCAGACAAGCC
CGTCAGGGCGCGTCAGCGGGTGTTGGCGGGTGTCGGGGCGCAGCCATGACCCAGTCACGTAGCGATAGCG
GAGTGTATACTGGCTTAACTATGCGGCATCAGAGCAGATTGTACTGAGAGTGCACCATTGCGGTGTGAAA
TACCGCACAGATGCGTAAGGAGAAAATACCGCATCAGGCGCTCTTCCGCTTCCTCGCTCACTGACTCGCT
GCGCTCGGTCGTTCGGCTGCGGCGAGCGGTATCAGCTCACTCAAAGGCGGTAATACGGTTATCCACAGAA
TCAGGGGATAACGCAGGAAAGAACATGTGAGCAAAAGGCCAGCAAAAGGCCAGGAACCGTAAAAAGGCCG
CGTTGCTGGCGTTTTTCCATAGGCTCCGCCCCCCTGACGAGCATCACAAAAATCGACGCTCAAGTCAGAG
GTGGCGAAACCCGACAGGACTATAAAGATACCAGGCGTTTCCCCCTGGAAGCTCCCTCGTGCGCTCTCCT
GTTCCGACCCTGCCGCTTACCGGATACCTGTCCGCCTTTCTCCCTTCGGGAAGCGTGGCGCTTTCTCATA
GCTCACGCTGTAGGTATCTCAGTTCGGTGTAGGTCGTTCGCTCCAAGCTGGGCTGTGTGCACGAACCCCC
CGTTCAGCCCGACCGCTGCGCCTTATCCGGTAACTATCGTCTTGAGTCCAACCCGGTAAGACACGACTTA
TCGCCACTGGCAGCAGCCACTGGTAACAGGATTAGCAGAGCGAGGTATGTAGGCGGTGCTACAGAGTTCT
TGAAGTGGTGGCCTAACTACGGCTACACTAGAAGGACAGTATTTGGTATCTGCGCTCTGCTGAAGCCAGT
TACCTTCGGAAAAAGAGTTGGTAGCTCTTGATCCGGCAAACAAACCACCGCTGGTAGCGGTGGTTTTTTT
GTTTGCAAGCAGCAGATTACGCGCAGAAAAAAAGGATCTCAAGAAGATCCTTTGATCTTTTCTACGGGGT
CTGACGCTCAGTGGAACGAAAACTCACGTTAAGGGATTTTGGTCATGAGATTATCAAAAAGGATCTTCAC
CTAGATCCTTTTAAATTAAAAATGAAGTTTTAAATCAATCTAAAGTATATATGAGTAAACTTGGTCTGAC
AGTTACCAATGCTTAATCAGTGAGGCACCTATCTCAGCGATCTGTCTATTTCGTTCATCCATAGTTGCCT
GACTCCCCGTCGTGTAGATAACTACGATACGGGAGGGCTTACCATCTGGCCCCAGTGCTGCAATGATACC
GCGAGACCCACGCTCACCGGCTCCAGATTTATCAGCAATAAACCAGCCAGCCGGAAGGGCCGAGCGCAGA
AGTGGTCCTGCAACTTTATCCGCCTCCATCCAGTCTATTAATTGTTGCCGGGAAGCTAGAGTAAGTAGTT
CGCCAGTTAATAGTTTGCGCAACGTTGTTGCCATTGCTGCAGGCATCGTGGTGTCACGCTCGTCGTTTGG
TATGGCTTCATTCAGCTCCGGTTCCCAACGATCAAGGCGAGTTACATGATCCCCCATGTTGTGCAAAAAA
GCGGTTAGCTCCTTCGGTCCTCCGATCGTTGTCAGAAGTAAGTTGGCCGCAGTGTTATCACTCATGGTTA
TGGCAGCACTGCATAATTCTCTTACTGTCATGCCATCCGTAAGATGCTTTTCTGTGACTGGTGAGTACTC
AACCAAGTCATTCTGAGAATAGTGTATGCGGCGACCGAGTTGCTCTTGCCCGGCGTCAACACGGGATAAT
ACCGCGCCACATAGCAGAACTTTAAAAGTGCTCATCATTGGAAAACGTTCTTCGGGGCGAAAACTCTCAA
GGATCTTACCGCTGTTGAGATCCAGTTCGATGTAACCCACTCGTGCACCCAACTGATCTTCAGCATCTTT
TACTTTCACCAGCGTTTCTGGGTGAGCAAAAACAGGAAGGCAAAATGCCGCAAAAAAGGGAATAAGGGCG
ACACGGAAATGTTGAATACTCATACTCTTCCTTTTTCAATATTATTGAAGCATTTATCAGGGTTATTGTC
TCATGAGCGGATACATATTTGAATGTATTTAGAAAAATAAACAAATAGGGGTTCCGCGCACATTTCCCCG
AAAAGTGCCACCTGACGTCTAAGAAACCATTATTATCATGACATTAACCTATAAAAATAGGCGTATCACG
AGGCCCTTTCGTCTTCAAGAA
Features (pLannotate 1.2.2; 19 found; start..end, strand, type, name):
     10..39      +  promoter       tet promoter: E. coli promoter for tetracycline efflux protein gene
     87..191     +  CDS            TcR (fragment): tetracycline efflux protein; tet; confers resistance to tetracycline
    214..261     -  terminator     T7 terminator: transcription terminator for bacteriophage T7 RNA polymerase
    269..318     -  CDS            SET1 (fragment): solubility-enhancement tag derived from T7 phage gene 10B
    362..700     -  CDS            FEV (fragment): FEV_HUMAN - Also known as PET1. Experimental evidence at protein level: Swiss-Prot protein existence level 1. Functions as a transcriptional regulator. According to PubMed:12761502, it functions as a transcriptional repressor. Functions in the differentiation and the maintenance of the central serotonergic neurons. May play a role in cell growth. From Homo sapiens (Human).
    708..728     -  CDS            capTEV™ (fragment): composite tag for in vivo biotinylation, TEV protease cleavage, and 6xHis tagging
    734..757     -  CDS            8xHis: 8xHis affinity tag
    772..794     -  RBS            RBS: efficient ribosome binding site from bacteriophage T7 gene 10 (Olins and Rangwala, 1989)
    826..844     -  promoter       T7 promoter: promoter for bacteriophage T7 RNA polymerase
    866..941     +  CDS            TcR (fragment): tetracycline efflux protein; tet; confers resistance to tetracycline
    942..1106    +  CDS            TcR (fragment): tetracycline efflux protein; tet; confers resistance to tetracycline
   1136..1825    +  CDS            TcR (fragment): tetracycline efflux protein; tet; confers resistance to tetracycline
   1825..1907    +  CDS            TcR (fragment): tetracycline efflux protein; tet; confers resistance to tetracycline
   2149..2529    -  CDS            YPB1_ECOLX: Protein predicted: Swiss-Prot protein existence level 4. From Escherichia coli.
   2546..2737    +  CDS            rop: Rop protein, which maintains plasmids at low copy number; rop
   2839..2978    +  misc_feature   bom: basis of mobility region from pBR322
   3164..3752    -  rep_origin     ori: high-copy-number ColE1/pMB1/pBR322/pUC origin of replication
   3923..4783    -  CDS            AmpR: β-lactamase; bla; confers resistance to ampicillin, carbenicillin, and related antibiotics
   4784..4888    -  promoter       AmpR promoter: bla
