[The description below was written by a language model from this plasmid's Addgene catalogue record and pLannotate feature annotations shown in this document.]
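Description:
pAG8Ha-ERG_DBD(306-429_F392A) is a bacterial expression plasmid built on a pET11-type backbone for producing a mutant form of the DNA-binding domain of the human transcriptional regulator ERG in E. coli. It replicates from a ColE1/pMB1-family origin accompanied by the rop gene and the pBR322 bom region, and it is selected with ampicillin through the β-lactamase gene and its native promoter. The feature table also shows a tet promoter and several fragments of the tetracycline efflux gene flanking the expression cassette. These are remnants of the pBR322 ancestry, interrupted by the cassette, and not a listed selection marker. No lacI gene or lac operator is annotated. The catalogue lists a total size of 4,929 bp, whereas the sequenced record is 4,991 nt.

The expression cassette is driven by the T7 promoter with the phage T7 gene 10 ribosome binding site, so expression requires a host supplying T7 RNA polymerase, and it ends at the T7 terminator. The open reading frame begins with an N-terminal 8xHis affinity tag followed by a TEV protease recognition site (annotated as a capTEV fragment), allowing tag removal after purification. Next comes the insert encoding ERG residues 306–429 with the F392A substitution, codon optimized for E. coli. The automated annotation labels this region as a fragment of FEV, which probably reflects similarity between related ETS-family DNA-binding domains and not a different insert. A short gene 10-derived fragment (labelled SET1) lies between the insert and the terminator, and the record does not say whether it is translated. The associated publication concerns how the DNA-binding domain modulates phase separation of the EWS::FLI1 fusion protein. This suggests the construct supplies purified recombinant domain for in vitro studies, although the record does not explain the purpose of the F392A mutation.
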