Addgene plasmid #188051: pAG8Ha-ERG_DBD(306-429_F392A)
Purpose: Expresses His8-ERG_DBD(306-429_F392A) with a TEV site for removal of the His8 tag.
Depositing lab: David Libich. Depositing organization: University of Texas Health Science Center at San Antonio. Publication: Phase separation of the oncogenic fusion protein EWS::FLI1 is modulated by its DNA-binding domain. Selig EE, Sohn EJ, Stoja A, Moreno-Romero AK, Akula S, Xu X, Bishop AJR, Libich DS. Proc Natl Acad Sci U S A. 2025 May 20;122(20):e2221823122. doi: 10.1073/pnas.2221823122. Epub 2025 May 16. PubMed 40377985.
Backbone
  Vector backbone: pET11
  Backbone size w/o insert (bp): 4500
  Total vector size (bp): 4929
  Vector type: Bacterial Expression
Growth in bacteria
  Bacterial resistance: Ampicillin, 100 μg/mL
  Growth temperature: 37°C
  Growth strain: DH5alpha
  Copy number: Unknown
Gene/Insert
  Gene/Insert name: ERG (alt name: Transcriptional regulator ERG)
  Species: H. sapiens (human)
  Insert size (bp): 429
  Mutation: deleted amino acids 1-305, 430-479, mutated F392A
  Entrez Gene: ERG (a.k.a. LMPHM14, erg-3, p55)
  Promoter: T7
  Tag / fusion protein: His8 (N terminal on insert)
  Cloning method: Restriction Enzyme; 5′ cloning site KasI (unknown if destroyed); 3′ cloning site BamH1 (unknown if destroyed)
  Sequencing primers: 5′ T7; 3′ T7 reverse
Terms and licenses: Academic/Nonprofit Terms; Industry Terms: Not Available to Industry
Depositor comments: insert is codon optimized for E. coli expression
How to cite: pAG8Ha-ERG_DBD(306-429_F392A) was a gift from David Libich (Addgene plasmid # 188051 ; http://n2t.net/addgene:188051 ; RRID:Addgene_188051)
